>Addgene plasmid #119259 | pJMP1219 | addgene full sequence | sequence record 232555 | Addgene NGS Result
AGCTTATCGGCCAGCCTCGCAGAGCAGGATTCCCGTTGAGCACCGCCAGGTGCGAATAAGGGACAGTGAA
GAAGGAACACCCGCTCGCGGGTGGGCCTACTTCACCTATCCTGCCCGGCTGACGCCGTTGGATACACCAA
GGAAAGTCTACACGAACCCTTTGGCAAAATCCTGTATATCGTGCGAAAAAGGATGGATATACCGAAAAAA
TCGCTATAATGACCCCGAAGCAGGGTTATGCAGCGGAAAGTATACCTTAAGGAATCCCCTGATAACGCAG
GAAAGAACATGTGAGCAAAAGGCCAGCAAAAGGCCAGGAACCGTAAAAAGGCCGCACTCCCTGCCTCTGT
CATCACGATACTGTGATGCCATGGCTAATTCCCATGTCAGCCGTTAAGTGTTCCTGTGTCACTCAAAATT
GCTTTGAGAGGCTCTAAGGGCTTCTCAGTGCGTTACATCCCTGGCTTGTTGTCCACAACCGTTAAACCTT
AAAAGCTTTAAAAGCCTTATATATTCTTTTTTTTCTTATAAAACTTAAAACCTTAGAGGCTATTTAAGTT
GCTGATTTATATTAATTTTATTGTTCAAACATGAGAGCTTAGTACGTGAAACATGAGAGCTTAGTACGTT
AGCCATGAGAGCTTAGTACGTTAGCCATGAGGGTTTAGTTCGTTAAACATGAGAGCTTAGTACGTTAAAC
ATGAGAGCTTAGTACGTGAAACATGAGAGCTTAGTACGTACTATCAACAGGTTGAACTGCTGATCTTCAG
ATCCTCTACGCCGGACGCATCGTGGCCGGATCTTGCGGCCGCAAAAATTAAAAATGAAGTTTTAAATCAA
TCTAAAGTATATATGAGTAAACTTGGTCTGACAGTTACCAATGCTTAATCAGTGAGGCACCAATAACTGC
CTTTGATCTTTTCTACGGGGTCTGACGCTCAGTGGAACGAAAACTCACGTTAAGGGATTTTGGTCATGAG
ATTATCAAAAAGGATCTTCACCTAGATCCTTTTAAATTAAAAATGAAGTTTTAAATCAATCTAAAGTATA
TATGAGTAAACTTGGTCTGACAGTTACCAATGCTTAATCAGTGAGGCACCTATCTCAGCGATCTGTCTAT
TTCGTTCATCCATAGTTGCCTGACTCCCCGTCGTGTAGATAACTACGATACGGGAGGGCTTACCATCTGG
CCCCAGTGCTGCAATGATACCGCGGGACCCACGCTCACCGGCTCCAGATTTATCAGCAATAAACCAGCCA
GCCGGAAGGGCCGAGCGCAGAAGTGGTCCTGCAACTTTATCCGCCTCCATCCAGTCTATTAATTGTTGCC
GGGAAGCTAGAGTAAGTAGTTCGCCAGTTAATAGTTTGCGCAACGTTGTTGCCATTGCTACAGGCATCGT
GGTGTCACGCTCGTCGTTTGGTATGGCTTCATTCAGCTCCGGTTCCCAACGATCAAGGCGAGTTACATGA
TCCCCCATGTTGTGCAAAAAAGCGGTTAGCTCCTTCGGTCCTCCGATCGTTGTCAGAAGTAAGTTGGCCG
CAGTGTTATCACTCATGGTTATGGCAGCACTGCATAATTCTCTTACTGTCATGCCATCCGTAAGATGCTT
TTCTGTGACTGGTGAGTACTCAACCAAGTCATTCTGAGAATAGTGTATGCGGCGACCGAGTTGCTCTTGC
CCGGCGTCAATACGGGATAATACCGCGCCACATAGCAGAACTTTAAAAGTGCTCATCATTGGAAAACGTT
CTTCGGGGCGAAAACTCTCAAGGATCTTACCGCTGTTGAGATCCAGTTCGATGTAACCCACTCGTGCACC
CAACTGATCTTCAGCATCTTTTACTTTCACCAGCGTTTCTGGGTGAGCAAAAACAGGAAGGCAAAATGCC
GCAAAAAAGGGAATAAGGGCGACACGGAAATGTTGAATACTCATACTCTTCCTTTTTCAATATTATTGAA
GCATTTATCAGGGTTATTGTCTCATGAGCGGATACATATTTGAATGTATTTAGAAAAATAAACAAATAGG
GGTTCCGCGCACATTTCCCCGAAAAGTGCCACCTGACGTCTAAGAAACCATTATTATCATGACATTAACC
TATAAAAATAGGCGTATCACGAGGCCCTTTCGTCTCGCGCGTTTCGGTGACGACGGTGAAAACCTCTGAC
ACATGCAGCTCCCGGAGACGGTCACAGCTTGTCTGTAAGCGGATGCCGGGAGCAGACAAGCCCGTCAGGG
CGCGTCAGCGGGTGTTGGCGGGTGTCGGGGCTGGCTTAACTATGCGGCATCAGAGCAGATTGTACTGAGA
GTGCACCATATGCGGTGTGAAATACCGCACAGATGCGTAAGGAGAAAATACCGCATCAGGCGCCATTCGC
CATTCAGGCTGCGCAACTGTTGGGAAGGGCGATCGGTGCGGGCCTCTTCGCTATTACGCCAGCTAGAGGA
CCAGCCGCGTAACCTGGCAAAATCGGTTACGGTTGAGTAATAAATGGATGCCCTGCGTAAGCAGGTGTGG
GCGGACAATAAAGTCTTAAACTGAACAAAATAGATCTAAACTATGACAATAAAGTCTTAAACTAGACAGA
ATAGTTGTAAACTGAAATCAGTCCAGTTATGCTGTGAAAAAGCATACTGGACTTTTGTTATGGCTAAAGC
AAACTCTTCATTTTCTGAAGTGCAAATTGCCCGTCGTATTAAAGAGGGGCGTGGGGTTCGAGGTCGACGG
TATCGATAAGCTAGCTTAATTAGCTGAGCTTGGACTCCTGTTGATAGATCCAGTAATGACCTCAGAACTC
CATCTGGATTTGTTCAGAACGCTCGGTTGCCGCCGGGCGTTTTTTATTGGTGAGAATCCAAGCTAGACTG
CGATGAGTGGCAGGGCGGGGCGTAATTTTTTTAAGGCAGTTATTGGTGCCCTTAAACGCCTGGGGTAATG
ACTCTCTAGCTTGAGGCATCAAATAAAACGAAAGGCTCAGTCGAAAGACTGGGCCTTTCGTTTTATCTGT
TGTTTGTCGGTGAACGCTCTCCTGAGTAGGACAAATCCGCCGCTAGGAGCTTGCGGCCCGGACGATGAGC
TCGAATTGGGGATCTTGAAGTACCTATTCCGAAGTTCCTATTCTCTAGAAAGTATAGGAACTTCAGAGCG
CTTTTGAAGCTGATGCTCGAGTTCCAGTCGGGAAACCTGTCGTGCCAGCTGCATTAATGAATCGGCCAAC
GCGCGGGGAGAGGCGGTTTGCGTATTGGGCGCATGCATAAAAACTGTTGTAATTCATTAAGCATTCTGCC
GACATGGAAGCCATCACAAACGGCATGATGAACCTGAATCGCCAGCGGCATCAGCACCTTGTCGCCTTGC
GTATAATATTTGCCCATGGTGAAAACGGGGGCGAAGAAGTTGTCCATATTGGCCACGTTTAAATCAAAAC
TGGTGAAACTCACCCAGGGATTGGCTGAGACGAAAAACATATTCTCAATAAACCCTTTAGGGAAATAGGC
CAGGTTTTCACCGTAACACGCCACATCTTGCGAATATATGTGTAGAAACTGCCGGAAATCGTCGTGGTAT
TCACTCCAGAGCGATGAAAACGTTTCAGTTTGCTCATGGAAAACGGTGTAACAAGGGTGAACACTATCCC
ATATCACCAGCTCACCGTCTTTCATTGCCATACGGAACTCCGGATGAGCATTCATCAGGCGGGCAAGAAT
GTGAATAAAGGCCGGATAAAACTTGTGCTTATTTTTCTTTACGGTCTTTAAAAAGGCCGTAATATCCAGC
TGAACGGTCTGGTTATAGGTACATTGAGCAACTGACTGAAATGCCTCAAAATGTTCTTTACGATGCCATT
GGGATATATCAACGGTGGTATATCCAGTGATTTTTTTCTCCATTTTAGCTTCCTTAGCTCCTGAAAATCT
CGATAACTCAAAAAATACGCCCGGTAGTGATGAGCGCATACGCTACTTGCATTACAGTTTACGAACCGAA
CAGGCTTATGTCAACTGGGTTCGTGCCTTCATCCGTTTCCACGGCTCGAGAGTTCAACAGACAGCCTTCG
TTCTTATGGCCGTTCAGGAGGAAGTTCCTATTCCGAAGTTCCTATTCTCTAGAAAGTATAGGAACTTCTT
GAGAAGAGAAAAGAAAACCGCCGATCCTGTCCACCGCATTACTGCAAGGTAGTGGACAAGACCGGCGGTC
TTAAGTTTTTTGGCTGAAACGAATGACGAAAAGGCTGTCTGAGCAAATCCAGGAGGTCGTTTTTATTAAG
CACCGGTGGAGTGACGACCTTCAGCACGTTCGTACTGTTCAACGATGGTGTAGTCTTCGTTGTGGGAGGT
GATGTCCAGTTTGATGTCGGTTTTGTAAGCACCCGGCAGCTGAACCGGTTTTTTAGCCATGTAGGTGGTT
TTAACTTCAGCGTCGTAGTGACCACCGTCTTTCAGTTTCAGACGCATTTTGATTTCACCTTTCAGAGCAC
CGTCTTCCGGGTACATACGTTCGGTGGAAGCTTCCCAACCCATGGTTTTTTTCTGCATAACCGGACCGTC
GGACGGGAAGTTGGTACCACGCAGTTTAACTTTGTAGATGAACTCACCGTCTTGCAGGGAGGAGTCCTGG
GTAACGGTAACAACACCACCGTCTTCGAAGTTCATAACACGTTCCCATTTGAAACCTTCCGGGAAGGACA
GTTTCAGGTAGTCCGGGATGTCAGCCGGGTGTTTAACGTAAGCTTTGGAACCGTACTGGAACTGCGGGGA
CAGGATGTCCCAAGCGAACGGCAGCGGACCACCTTTGGTAACTTTCAGTTTAGCGGTCTGGGTACCTTCG
TACGGACGACCTTCACCTTCACCTTCGATTTCGAACTCGTGACCGTTAACGGAACCTTCCATACGAACTT
TGAAACGCATGAACTCTTTGATAACGTCTTCGCTACTCGCCATGGTACCTTTCTCCTCTTTAATTAATTC
AGATCTATTATACCTAGGACTGAGCTAGCTGTCAAATTCACCACCCTGAATTGACTCTCAAACCGTATTA
GCCCGGTATTTTGGAAATAGCGGAAGCACTGACTTTTGTTATCAATAAAAAAGGCCCCCCGTTAGGGAGG
CCTTATTGTTCGTCTACTCGGAAGAGCGAGAGACAACAGAACGGTCAGCCACATGAATTCTTTCAGCTCA
GTCGATAGGTAGTAGGCAAGAGTAGTCGCACCTTTGGTCGAAAAAAAAAGCCCGCACTGTCAGGTGCGGG
CTTTTTTCTGTGTTTCCCCAAAAGTAAAAACCCGCCGAAGCGGGTTTTTACGTAAAACAGGTGAAACTGA
CCAGACGAGAAGGCTTTGGAGGTGATAATGGGGCTCAAGGACCCTGGGGTGCCTAATGAGTGAGCTAACT
TACATTAATTGCGTTGCGCTCACTGCCCGCTTTCCAGTCGGGAAACCTGTCGTGCCAGCTGCATTAATGA
ATCGGCCAACGCGCGGGGAGAGGCGGTTTGCGTATTGGGCGCCAGGGTGGTTTTTCTTTTCACCAGTGAG
ACGGGCAACAGCTGATTGCCCTTCACCGCCTGGCCCTGAGAGAGTTGCAGCAAGCGGTCCACGCTGGTTT
GCCCCAGCAGGCGAAAATCCTGTTTGATGGTGGTTAACGGCGGGATATAACATGAGCTGTCTTCGGTATC
GTCGTATCCCACTACCGAGATATCCGCACCAACGCGCAGCCCGGACTCGGTAATGGCGCGCATTGCGCCC
AGCGCCATCTGATCGTTGGCAACCAGCATCGCAGTGGGAACGATGCCCTCATTCAGCATTTGCATGGTTT
GTTGAAAACCGGACATGGCACTCCAGTCGCCTTCCCGTTCCGCTATCGGCTGAATTTGATTGCGAGTGAG
ATATTTATGCCAGCCAGCCAGACGCAGACGCGCCGAGACAGAACTTAATGGGCCCGCTAACAGCGCGATT
TGCTGGTGACCCAATGCGACCAGATGCTCCACGCCCAGTCGCGTACCGTCTTCATGGGAGAAAATAATAC
TGTTGATGGGTGTCTGGTCAGAGACATCAAGAAATAACGCCGGAACATTAGTGCAGGCAGCTTCCACAGC
AATGGCATCCTGGTCATCCAGCGGATAGTTAATGATCAGCCCACTGACGCGTTGCGCGAGAAGATTGTGC
ACCGCCGCTTTACAGGCTTCGACGCCGCTTCGTTCTACCATCGACACCACCACGCTGGCACCCAGTTGAT
CGGCGCGAGATTTAATCGCCGCGACAATTTGCGACGGCGCGTGCAGGGCCAGACTGGAGGTGGCAACGCC
AATCAGCAACGACTGTTTGCCCGCCAGTTGTTGTGCCACGCGGTTGGGAATGTAATTCAGCTCCGCCATC
GCCGCTTCCACTTTTTCCCGCGTTTTCGCAGAAACGTGGCTGGCCTGGTTCACCACGCGGGAAACGGTCT
GATAAGAGACACCGGCATACTCTGCGACATCGTATAACGTTACTGGTTTCACATTCACCACCCTGAATTG
ACTCTCTTCCGGGCGCTATCATGCCATACCGCGAAAGGTTTTGCACCATTCGATGGTGTCAACGTAAATG
CATGCCGCTTGGGAGGCAGATAGGTAGGCATGGCCCCCATTTTCAATACAAGCAACGCATGAGAAAGCCC
CCGGAAGATCACCTTCCGGGGGCTTTTTTATTGCGCTCCGGCAATTAAAAAAGCGGCTAACCACGCCGCT
TTTTTTACGTCTGCAGGCGAATTGATCTGGTTTGACAGCTTATCACCAAGCCAGTTACCTCGGTTCAAAG
AGTTGGTAGCTCAGAGAACCTTCGAAAAACCGCCCTGCAAGGCGGTTTTTTCGTTTTCAGAGCAAGAGAT
TACGCGCAGACCAAAACGATCTCAAGAAGATCATCTTATTAATCAGATAAAATATTATAAATGTGAGCGG
ATAACATTGACATTGTGAGCGGATAACAAGATACTGAGCACATCAGCAGGTTTCACACAGGAAAACTAGT
ATGGATAAGAAATACTCAATAGGCTTAGCTATCGGCACAAATAGCGTCGGATGGGCGGTGATCACTGATG
AATATAAGGTTCCGTCTAAAAAGTTCAAGGTTCTGGGAAATACAGACCGCCACAGTATCAAAAAAAATCT
TATAGGGGCTCTTTTATTTGACAGTGGAGAGACAGCGGAAGCGACTCGTCTCAAACGGACAGCTCGTAGA
AGGTATACACGTCGGAAGAATCGTATTTGTTATCTACAGGAGATTTTTTCAAATGAGATGGCGAAAGTAG
ATGATAGTTTCTTTCATCGACTTGAAGAGTCTTTTTTGGTGGAAGAAGACAAGAAGCATGAACGTCATCC
TATTTTTGGAAATATAGTAGATGAAGTTGCTTATCATGAGAAATATCCAACTATCTATCATCTGCGAAAA
AAATTGGTAGATTCTACTGATAAAGCGGATTTGCGCTTAATCTATTTGGCCTTAGCGCATATGATTAAGT
TTCGTGGTCATTTTTTGATTGAGGGAGATTTAAATCCTGATAATAGTGATGTGGACAAACTATTTATCCA
GTTGGTACAAACCTACAATCAATTATTTGAAGAAAACCCTATTAACGCAAGTGGAGTAGATGCTAAAGCG
ATTCTTTCTGCACGATTGAGTAAATCAAGACGATTAGAAAATCTCATTGCTCAGCTCCCCGGTGAGAAGA
AAAATGGCTTATTTGGGAATCTCATTGCTTTGTCATTGGGTTTGACCCCTAATTTTAAATCAAATTTTGA
TTTGGCAGAAGATGCTAAATTACAGCTTTCAAAAGATACTTACGATGATGATTTAGATAATTTATTGGCG
CAAATTGGAGATCAATATGCTGATTTGTTTTTGGCAGCTAAGAATTTATCAGATGCTATTTTACTTTCAG
ATATCCTAAGAGTAAATACTGAAATAACTAAGGCTCCCCTATCAGCTTCAATGATTAAACGCTACGATGA
ACATCATCAAGACTTGACTCTTTTAAAAGCTTTAGTTCGACAACAACTTCCAGAAAAGTATAAAGAAATC
TTTTTTGATCAATCAAAAAACGGATATGCAGGTTATATTGATGGGGGAGCTAGCCAAGAAGAATTTTATA
AATTTATCAAACCAATTTTAGAAAAAATGGATGGTACTGAGGAATTATTGGTGAAACTAAATCGTGAAGA
TTTGCTGCGCAAGCAACGGACCTTTGACAACGGCTCTATTCCCCATCAAATTCACTTGGGTGAGCTGCAT
GCTATTTTGAGAAGACAAGAAGACTTTTATCCATTTTTAAAAGACAATCGTGAGAAGATTGAAAAAATCT
TGACTTTTCGAATCCCTTATTATGTTGGTCCATTGGCGCGTGGCAATAGTCGTTTTGCATGGATGACTCG
GAAGTCTGAAGAAACAATTACCCCATGGAATTTTGAAGAAGTTGTCGATAAAGGTGCTTCAGCTCAATCA
TTTATTGAACGCATGACAAACTTTGATAAAAATCTTCCAAATGAAAAAGTACTACCAAAACATAGTTTGC
TTTATGAGTATTTTACGGTTTATAACGAATTGACAAAGGTCAAATATGTTACTGAAGGAATGCGAAAACC
AGCATTTCTTTCAGGTGAACAGAAGAAAGCCATTGTTGATTTACTCTTCAAAACAAATCGAAAAGTAACC
GTTAAGCAATTAAAAGAAGATTATTTCAAAAAAATAGAATGTTTTGATAGTGTTGAAATTTCAGGAGTTG
AAGATAGATTTAATGCTTCATTAGGTACCTACCATGATTTGCTAAAAATTATTAAAGATAAAGATTTTTT
GGATAATGAAGAAAATGAAGATATCTTAGAGGATATTGTTTTAACATTGACCTTATTTGAAGATAGGGAG
ATGATTGAGGAAAGACTTAAAACATATGCTCACCTCTTTGATGATAAGGTGATGAAACAGCTTAAACGTC
GCCGTTATACTGGTTGGGGACGTTTGTCTCGAAAATTGATTAATGGTATTAGGGATAAGCAATCTGGCAA
AACAATATTAGATTTTTTGAAATCAGATGGTTTTGCCAATCGCAATTTTATGCAGCTGATCCATGATGAT
AGTTTGACATTTAAAGAAGACATTCAAAAAGCACAAGTGTCTGGACAAGGCGATAGTTTACATGAACATA
TTGCAAATTTAGCTGGTAGCCCTGCTATTAAAAAAGGTATTTTACAGACTGTAAAAGTTGTTGATGAATT
GGTCAAAGTAATGGGGCGGCATAAGCCAGAAAATATCGTTATTGAAATGGCACGTGAAAATCAGACAACT
CAAAAGGGCCAGAAAAATTCGCGAGAGCGTATGAAACGAATCGAAGAAGGTATCAAAGAATTAGGAAGTC
AGATTCTTAAAGAGCATCCTGTTGAAAATACTCAATTGCAAAATGAAAAGCTCTATCTCTATTATCTCCA
AAATGGAAGAGACATGTATGTGGACCAAGAATTAGATATTAATCGTTTAAGTGATTATGATGTCGATGCC
ATTGTTCCACAAAGTTTCCTTAAAGACGATTCAATAGACAATAAGGTCTTAACGCGTTCTGATAAAAATC
GTGGTAAATCGGATAACGTTCCAAGTGAAGAAGTAGTCAAAAAGATGAAAAACTATTGGAGACAACTTCT
AAACGCCAAGTTAATCACTCAACGTAAGTTTGATAATTTAACGAAAGCTGAACGTGGAGGTTTGAGTGAA
CTTGATAAAGCTGGTTTTATCAAACGCCAATTGGTTGAAACTCGCCAAATCACTAAGCATGTGGCACAAA
TTTTGGATAGTCGCATGAATACTAAATACGATGAAAATGATAAACTTATTCGAGAGGTTAAAGTGATTAC
CTTAAAATCTAAATTAGTTTCTGACTTCCGAAAAGATTTCCAATTCTATAAAGTACGTGAGATTAACAAT
TACCATCATGCCCATGATGCGTATCTAAATGCCGTCGTTGGAACTGCTTTGATTAAGAAATATCCAAAAC
TTGAATCGGAGTTTGTCTATGGTGATTATAAAGTTTATGATGTTCGTAAAATGATTGCTAAGTCTGAGCA
AGAAATAGGCAAAGCAACCGCAAAATATTTCTTTTACTCTAATATCATGAACTTCTTCAAAACAGAAATT
ACACTTGCAAATGGAGAGATTCGCAAACGCCCTCTAATCGAAACTAATGGGGAAACTGGAGAAATTGTCT
GGGATAAAGGGCGAGATTTTGCCACAGTGCGCAAAGTATTGTCCATGCCCCAAGTCAATATTGTCAAGAA
AACAGAAGTACAGACAGGCGGATTCTCCAAGGAGTCAATTTTACCAAAAAGAAATTCGGACAAGCTTATT
GCTCGTAAAAAAGACTGGGATCCAAAAAAATATGGTGGTTTTGATAGTCCAACGGTAGCTTATTCAGTCC
TAGTGGTTGCTAAGGTGGAAAAAGGGAAATCGAAGAAGTTAAAATCCGTTAAAGAGTTACTAGGGATCAC
AATTATGGAAAGAAGTTCCTTTGAAAAAAATCCGATTGACTTTTTAGAAGCTAAAGGATATAAGGAAGTT
AAAAAAGACTTAATCATTAAACTACCTAAATATAGTCTTTTTGAGTTAGAAAACGGTCGTAAACGGATGC
TGGCTAGTGCCGGAGAATTACAAAAAGGAAATGAGCTGGCTCTGCCAAGCAAATATGTGAATTTTTTATA
TTTAGCTAGTCATTATGAAAAGTTGAAGGGTAGTCCAGAAGATAACGAACAAAAACAATTGTTTGTGGAG
CAGCATAAGCATTATTTAGATGAGATTATTGAGCAAATCAGTGAATTTTCTAAGCGTGTTATTTTAGCAG
ATGCCAATTTAGATAAAGTTCTTAGTGCATATAACAAACATAGAGACAAACCAATACGTGAACAAGCAGA
AAATATTATTCATTTATTTACGTTGACGAATCTTGGAGCTCCCGCTGCTTTTAAATATTTTGATACAACA
ATTGATCGTAAACGATATACGTCTACAAAAGAAGTTTTAGATGCCACTCTTATCCATCAATCCATCACTG
GTCTTTATGAAACACGCATTGATTTGAGTCAGCTAGGAGGTGACGCGGCCGCGGAGCAGAAACTCATCTC
TGAAGAAGATCTGGAACAAAAGTTGATTTCAGAAGAAGATCTGGAACAGAAGCTCATCTCTGAGGAAGAT
CTGTAATAAGGCGCGCCTCCTTAATGGGACTTGCAGCCTCGGTACCAAATTCCAGAAAAGACACCCGAAA
GGGTGTTTTTTCGTTTTGGTCCCACAGAATGAGCATCATGGCTCTAGTCGACATCGGAGAAGAGTACGGC
TCTTTTAACCGCCTCAAGAACCAGATAAGTGAAATCTAGTTCCAAACTATTTTGTCATTTTTAATTTTCG
TATTAGCTTACGACGCTACACCCAGTTCCCATCTATTTTGTCACTCTTCCCTAAATAATCCTTAAAAACT
CCATTTCCACCCCTCCCAGTTCCCAACTATTTTGTCCGCCCACAGCGGGGCATTTTTCTTCCTGTTATGT
TTGGGCGCTGCATTAATGAATCGGCCAACGCGCGGGGAGAGGCGGTTTGCGTATTGGGCGCTCTTCCGCT
TCCTCGCTCACTGACCCGCTGCGCTCGGTCGTTCGGCTGCGGCGAGCGGTATCAG
Features (pLannotate 1.2.2; 34 found; start..end, strand, type, name):
      8..116     -  oriT           oriT: incP origin of transfer
    335..374     -  CDS            λ integrase (fragment): integrase from phage λ; int
    385..773     -  rep_origin     R6K γ ori: γ replication origin from E. coli plasmid R6K; requires the R6K initiator protein pi for replication
    876..901     -  CDS            bla(M) (fragment): β-lactamase lacking the signal sequence; bla(M); allows cytosolic expression of β-lactamase
   1074..1934    -  CDS            AmpR: β-lactamase; bla; confers resistance to ampicillin, carbenicillin, and related antibiotics
   1935..2039    -  promoter       AmpR promoter: bla
   2134..2169    +  CDS            rop (fragment): Rop protein, which maintains plasmids at low copy number; rop
   2271..2370    +  misc_feature   bom (fragment): basis of mobility region from pBR322
   2376..2444    -  CDS            lacZα (fragment): LacZα fragment of β-galactosidase; lacZ fragment
   2516..2714    -  mobile_element Tn7R (fragment): mini-Tn7 element (right end of the Tn7 transposon) Tn7
   2718..2742    -  misc_feature   MCS (fragment): pBluescript multiple cloning site
   2763..2857    +  terminator     lambda t0 terminator: transcription terminator from phage lambda
   2867..2896    +  CDS            CmR (fragment): chloramphenicol acetyltransferase confers resistance to chloramphenicol
   2960..3046    +  terminator     rrnB T1 terminator: Escherichia coli rrnB; transcription terminator T1 from the E. coli rrnB gene
   3111..3144    +  protein_bind   FRT (minimal): supports FLP-mediated excision but not integration (Turan and Bode, 2011) FLP recombinase from the Saccharomyces cerevisiae 2μ plasmid
   3172..3252    -  CDS            lacI (fragment): lac repressor; lacI; The lac repressor binds to the lac operator to inhibit transcription in E. coli. This inhibition can be relieved by adding lactose or isopropyl-β-D-thiogalactopyranoside (IPTG).
   3263..3893    -  CDS            CmR (fragment): chloramphenicol acetyltransferase; cat; confers resistance to chloramphenicol
   3894..3951    -  promoter       cat promoter (fragment): promoter of the E. coli cat gene encoding chloramphenicol acetyltransferase
   3976..4004    -  promoter       Pc promoter: intI1 (promoter lies within the coding sequence); class 1 integron promoter
   4081..4128    +  protein_bind   FRT: FLP-mediated recombination occurs in the 8-bp core sequence TCTAGAAA (Turan and Bode, 2011). FLP recombinase from the Saccharomyces cerevisiae 2μ plasmid
   4266..4943    -  CDS            mRFP1: monomeric derivative of DsRed (Campbell et al., 2002)
   4976..5005    -  promoter       J23119(SpeI) promoter (fragment): bacterial promoter (Registry of Standard Biological Parts BBa J23119) modified to end with an SpeI site
   5006..5029    -  promoter       lacIq promoter (fragment): lacI (mutant); In the lacIq allele, a single base change in the promoter boosts expression of the lacI gene about 10-fold.
   5220..5306    -  ncRNA          Thr leader (fragment): Accession: RF00506 - Threonine operon leader
   5376..5397    -  protein_bind   CAP binding site: CAP binding activates transcription in the presence of cAMP. E. coli catabolite activator protein
   5410..6492    -  CDS            lacI: lac repressor; lacI; The lac repressor binds to the lac operator to inhibit transcription in E. coli. This inhibition can be relieved by adding lactose or isopropyl-β-D-thiogalactopyranoside (IPTG).
   6493..6570    -  promoter       lacIq promoter: lacI (mutant); In the lacIq allele, a single base change in the promoter boosts expression of the lacI gene about 10-fold.
   6766..6885    -  rep_origin     p15A ori (fragment): Plasmids containing the medium-copy-number p15A origin of replication can be propagated in E. coli cells that contain a second plasmid with the ColE1 origin.
   6942..6959    +  protein_bind   lac operator (fragment): The lac repressor binds to the lac operator to inhibit transcription in E. coli. This inhibition can be relieved by adding lactose or isopropyl-β-D-thiogalactopyranoside (IPTG). lac repressor encoded by lacI
   6959..6980    +  promoter       PLtetO-1 promoter (fragment): modified phage lambda PL promoter with tet operator sites (Lutz and Bujard, 1997)
   7001..11104   +  CDS            dCas9: catalytically dead mutant of the Cas9 endonuclease from the Streptococcus pyogenes Type II CRISPR/Cas system RNA-guided DNA-binding protein that lacks endonuclease activity due to the D10A mutation in the RuvC catalytic domain and the H840A mutation in the HNH catalytic domain
  11114..11203   +  CDS            3xMyc: 3 tandem Myc epitope tags
  11359..11524   -  mobile_element Tn7L: mini-Tn7 element (left end of the Tn7 transposon) Tn7
  11557..11611   -  CDS            lacI (fragment): lac repressor; lacI; The lac repressor binds to the lac operator to inhibit transcription in E. coli. This inhibition can be relieved by adding lactose or isopropyl-β-D-thiogalactopyranoside (IPTG).
