[The description below was written by a language model from this plasmid's Addgene catalogue record and pLannotate feature annotations shown in this document.]
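Description:
pJMP1219 is an 11.7 kb bacterial Mobile-CRISPRi plasmid built on an R6K γ backbone. This origin requires the pi initiator protein, so the plasmid replicates only in pir-type E. coli hosts and behaves as a suicide vector elsewhere. An incP oriT allows conjugative transfer into recipient bacteria. The backbone carries an ampicillin resistance gene (bla with its own promoter) for selection during propagation. Several short annotated fragments (rop, bom, lacZα, p15A ori, λ integrase and small lacI pieces) appear to be cloning remnants or partial sequence matches rather than functional parts.

The payload lies between the Tn7R and Tn7L ends, forming a mini-Tn7 transposon intended for insertion into a recipient chromosome; the transposase is not annotated on this plasmid and would presumably be supplied separately. Within the transposon, catalytically dead S. pyogenes Cas9 (D10A, H840A) carries a C-terminal 3xMyc tag. Fragments of a lac operator and a PLtetO-1-type promoter sit just upstream, and a full lacI gene under the lacIq promoter is also present, which suggests IPTG-inducible expression. A chloramphenicol acetyltransferase cassette flanked by FRT sites selects for integrants and could be removed by FLP recombinase. An mRFP1 gene is preceded by a J23119-type synthetic promoter fragment, and lambda t0 and rrnB T1 terminators insulate the cassettes.

The record gives the purpose as an rfp "test" strain, implying that the co-integrated mRFP1 reporter serves as a knockdown target for measuring CRISPRi efficiency in a given bacterium. No sgRNA scaffold or spacer is annotated in the feature table, so the record does not show whether or where an rfp-targeting guide is encoded.
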