Addgene plasmid #119259: pJMP1219
Purpose: rfp "test" strain
Depositing lab: Carol Gross & Jason Peters & Oren Rosenberg. Depositing organization: University of California, San Francisco (UCSF). Publication: Enabling genetic analysis of diverse bacteria with Mobile-CRISPRi. Peters JM, Koo BM, Patino R, Heussler GE, Hearne CC, Qu J, Inclan YF, Hawkins JS, Lu CHS, Silvis MR, Harden MM, Osadnik H, Peters JE, Engel JN, Dutton RJ, Grossman AD, Gross CA, Rosenberg OS. Nat Microbiol. 2019 Jan 7. pii: 10.1038/s41564-018-0327-z. doi: 10.1038/s41564-018-0327-z. PubMed 30617347.
Backbone
  Vector backbone: R6Kgamma
  Vector type: Bacterial Expression
  Selectable markers: Chloramphenicol
Growth in bacteria
  Bacterial resistance: Ampicillin, 100 μg/mL
  Growth temperature: 37°C
  Growth strain: BW25141
  Copy number: High Copy
Gene/Insert
  Gene/Insert name: dcas9
  Mutation: D10A and H840A
  Cloning method: Gibson Cloning
Terms and licenses: Academic/Nonprofit Terms; Industry Terms: Not Available to Industry
How to cite: pJMP1219 was a gift from Carol Gross & Jason Peters & Oren Rosenberg (Addgene plasmid # 119259 ; http://n2t.net/addgene:119259 ; RRID:Addgene_119259)
